Addgene plasmid #127351: pENTR_L1-YFP-miniTurbo-NES-L2
Purpose: gateway entry vector for making N-terminal YFP-miniTurbo fusions with non-nuclear proteins
Depositing lab: Dominique Bergmann. Depositing organization: Stanford University. Publication: Proximity labeling of protein complexes and cell type-specific organellar proteomes in Arabidopsis enabled by TurboID. Mair A, Xu SL, Branon TC, Ting AY, Bergmann DC. Elife. 2019 Sep 19;8. pii: 47864. doi: 10.7554/eLife.47864. PubMed 31535972.
Backbone
  Vector backbone: pENTR
  Total vector size (bp): 4215
  Vector type: gateway entry vector
Growth in bacteria
  Bacterial resistance: Kanamycin, 50 μg/mL
  Growth temperature: 37°C
  Growth strain: DH5alpha
  Copy number: High Copy
Gene/Insert
  Gene/Insert name: miniTurbo (BirA mutant)
  Species: BirA from E. coli, codon optimized for human and mutated
  Insert size (bp): 771
  Mutation: aa1-63 deleted; Q65P, I87V, R118S, E140K, Q141R, S150G, L151P, V160A, T192A, K194I, M209V, I305V
  Promoter: no promoter
  Tag / fusion protein: YFP (N terminal on insert); GS linker (N terminal on insert); V5 (N terminal on insert); NES (C terminal on insert); GS linker (C terminal on insert)
  Cloning method: Unknown
  Sequencing primers: 5′ M13 fw; 3′ M13 rv
Resource information
  A portion of this plasmid was derived from a plasmid made by: miniTurbo was obtained from Alice Ting's lab at Stanford University (cloned from V5-miniTurbo-NES_pCDNA3, Addgene catalog #107170).
Terms and licenses: Academic/Nonprofit Terms; Industry Terms: Not Available to Industry
How to cite: pENTR_L1-YFP-miniTurbo-NES-L2 was a gift from Dominique Bergmann (Addgene plasmid # 127351 ; http://n2t.net/addgene:127351 ; RRID:Addgene_127351)
