[The description below was written by a language model from this plasmid's Addgene catalogue record and pLannotate feature annotations shown in this document.]
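Description:
pENTR_L1-YFP-miniTurbo-NES-L2 is a 4,215 bp Gateway entry vector on a pENTR backbone, designed to supply a YFP-miniTurbo proximity-labeling module for N-terminal fusion to non-nuclear proteins. It is maintained in E. coli at high copy through a ColE1/pUC-type origin and selected with kanamycin via the aph(3')-Ia resistance gene. The backbone also carries rrnB T1 and T2 terminators upstream of the cloning region, which insulate the insert from read-through transcription, a T7 promoter just outside attL2, and small annotated remnants of lacI and lacZα that have no evident functional role.

The payload sits between attL1 and attL2 and has no promoter of its own, so expression depends on the destination vector into which it is moved by an LR recombination reaction. The open reading frame begins with EYFP (annotated across the sequence origin), followed according to the record by a GS linker and a V5 epitope, then the 771 bp miniTurbo coding sequence, the HIV Rev nuclear export signal, and a further GS linker before attL2. The linkers and V5 tag are listed in the catalogue fields but are not separately annotated in the feature table. miniTurbo is an N-terminally truncated (residues 1–63 deleted), multiply mutated E. coli BirA biotin ligase, human codon optimized, engineered for improved catalytic efficiency in promiscuous biotinylation of nearby proteins. YFP allows localization of the fusion, V5 allows immunodetection, and the NES keeps the protein out of the nucleus. The associated work applied TurboID-based proximity labeling to protein complexes and cell type-specific organellar proteomes in Arabidopsis.
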