Features (pLannotate 1.2.2; 12 found; start..end, strand, type, name):
    708..1478    +  CDS            miniTurbo: N-terminally truncated mutant of the E. coli biotin ligase BioID engineered for improved catalytic efficiency (Branon et al., 2018)
   1485..1511    +  CDS            NES: nuclear export signal from the HIV Rev protein (Fischer et al., 1995)
   1549..1648    -  protein_bind   attL2: mutant version of attL; recombination site for the Gateway® LR reaction LR Clonase™
   1666..1684    -  promoter       T7 promoter: promoter for bacteriophage T7 RNA polymerase
   1818..2627    +  CDS            KanR: aminoglycoside phosphotransferase; aph(3')-Ia; confers resistance to kanamycin in bacteria or G418 (Geneticin®) in eukaryotes
   2774..3362    +  rep_origin     ori: high-copy-number ColE1/pMB1/pBR322/pUC origin of replication
   3545..3637    +  CDS            lacI (fragment): lac repressor; lacI; The lac repressor binds to the lac operator to inhibit transcription in E. coli. This inhibition can be relieved by adding lactose or isopropyl-β-D-thiogalactopyranoside (IPTG).
   3692..3719    -  terminator     rrnB T2 terminator: transcription terminator T2 from the E. coli rrnB gene
   3851..3894    +  terminator     rrnB T1 terminator: Escherichia coli rrnB; transcription terminator T1 from the E. coli rrnB gene
   3941..3977    -  CDS            lacZα (fragment): LacZα fragment of β-galactosidase; lacZ fragment
   3993..4092    +  protein_bind   attL1: mutant version of attL; recombination site for the Gateway® LR reaction LR Clonase™
   4113..614     +  CDS            EYFP (across the origin): EYFP is a basic (constitutively fluorescent) green/yellow fluorescent protein published in 1996, derived from Aequorea victoria. It is reported to be a very rapidly-maturing weak dimer with high acid sensitivity.
>Addgene plasmid #127351 | pENTR_L1-YFP-miniTurbo-NES-L2 | addgene full sequence | sequence record 246289 | Addgene NGS Result
AGGGCGATGCCACCTACGGCAAGCTGACCCTGAAGTTCATCTGCACCACCGGCAAGCTGCCCGTGCCCTG
GCCCACCCTCGTGACCACCTTCGGCTACGGCCTGCAGTGCTTCGCCCGCTACCCCGACCACATGAAGCAG
CACGACTTCTTCAAGTCCGCCATGCCCGAAGGCTACGTCCAGGAGCGCACCATCTTCTTCAAGGACGACG
GCAACTACAAGACCCGCGCCGAGGTGAAGTTCGAGGGCGACACCCTGGTGAACCGCATCGAGCTGAAGGG
CATCGACTTCAAGGAGGACGGCAACATCCTGGGGCACAAGCTGGAGTACAACTACAACAGCCACAACGTC
TATATCATGGCCGACAAGCAGAAGAACGGCATCAAGGTGAACTTCAAGATCCGCCACAACATCGAGGACG
GCAGCGTGCAGCTCGCCGACCACTACCAGCAGAACACCCCCATCGGCGACGGCCCCGTGCTGCTGCCCGA
CAACCACTACCTGAGCTACCAGTCCGCCCTGAGCAAAGACCCCAACGAGAAGCGCGATCACATGGTCCTG
CTGGAGTTCGTGACCGCCGCCGGGATCACTCTCGGCATGGACGAGCTGTACAAGGCTAAGGGTGGGCGCG
CCGGTGGAGGCGGTTCAGGAGGTGGCATGGGCAAGCCCATCCCCAACCCCCTGCTGGGCCTGGACAGCAC
CGCTAGCATCCCGCTGCTGAACGCTAAACAGATTCTGGGACAGCTGGACGGCGGGAGCGTGGCAGTCCTG
CCTGTGGTCGACTCCACCAATCAGTACCTGCTGGATCGAATCGGCGAGCTGAAGAGTGGGGATGCTTGCA
TTGCAGAATATCAGCAGGCAGGGAGAGGAAGCAGAGGGAGGAAATGGTTCTCTCCTTTTGGAGCTAACCT
GTACCTGAGTATGTTTTGGCGCCTGAAGCGGGGACCAGCAGCAATCGGCCTGGGCCCGGTCATCGGAATT
GTCATGGCAGAAGCGCTGCGAAAGCTGGGAGCAGACAAGGTGCGAGTCAAATGGCCCAATGACCTGTATC
TGCAGGATAGAAAGCTGGCAGGCATCCTGGTGGAGCTGGCCGGAATAACAGGCGATGCTGCACAGATCGT
CATTGGCGCCGGGATTAACGTGGCTATGAGGCGCGTGGAGGAAAGCGTGGTCAATCAGGGCTGGATCACA
CTGCAGGAAGCAGGGATTAACCTGGACAGGAATACTCTGGCCGCTATGCTGATCCGAGAGCTGCGGGCAG
CCCTGGAACTGTTCGAGCAGGAAGGCCTGGCTCCATATCTGTCACGGTGGGAGAAGCTGGATAACTTCAT
CAATAGACCCGTGAAGCTGATCATTGGGGACAAAGAGATTTTCGGGATTAGCCGGGGGATTGATAAACAG
GGAGCCCTGCTGCTGGAACAGGACGGAGTTATCAAACCCTGGATGGGCGGAGAAATCAGTCTGCGGTCTG
CCGAAAAGCTGCAGCTGCCTCCCCTGGAGCGCCTGACCCTGGACGGAGGCGGTGGAAGCGGCGGAGGTGG
GCGCGCCGACCCAGCTTTCTTGTACAAAGTTGGCATTATAAGAAAGCATTGCTTATCAATTTGTTGCAAC
GAACAGGTCACTATCAGTCAAAATAAAATCATTATTTGCCATCCAGCTGATATCCCCTATAGTGAGTCGT
ATTACATGGTCATAGCTGTTTCCTGGCAGCTCTGGCCCGTGTCTCAAAATCTCTGATGTTACATTGCACA
AGATAAAAATATATCATCATGAACAATAAAACTGTCTGCTTACATAAACAGTAATACAAGGGGTGTTATG
AGCCATATTCAACGGGAAACGTCGAGGCCGCGATTAAATTCCAACATGGATGCTGATTTATATGGGTATA
AATGGGCTCGCGATAATGTCGGGCAATCAGGTGCGACAATCTATCGCTTGTATGGGAAGCCCGATGCGCC
AGAGTTGTTTCTGAAACATGGCAAAGGTAGCGTTGCCAATGATGTTACAGATGAGATGGTCAGACTAAAC
TGGCTGACGGAATTTATGCCTCTTCCGACCATCAAGCATTTTATCCGTACTCCTGATGATGCATGGTTAC
TCACCACTGCGATCCCCGGAAAAACAGCATTCCAGGTATTAGAAGAATATCCTGATTCAGGTGAAAATAT
TGTTGATGCGCTGGCAGTGTTCCTGCGCCGGTTGCATTCGATTCCTGTTTGTAATTGTCCTTTTAACAGC
GATCGCGTATTTCGTCTCGCTCAGGCGCAATCACGAATGAATAACGGTTTGGTTGATGCGAGTGATTTTG
ATGACGAGCGTAATGGCTGGCCTGTTGAACAAGTCTGGAAAGAAATGCATAAACTTTTGCCATTCTCACC
GGATTCAGTCGTCACTCATGGTGATTTCTCACTTGATAACCTTATTTTTGACGAGGGGAAATTAATAGGT
TGTATTGATGTTGGACGAGTCGGAATCGCAGACCGATACCAGGATCTTGCCATCCTATGGAACTGCCTCG
GTGAGTTTTCTCCTTCATTACAGAAACGGCTTTTTCAAAAATATGGTATTGATAATCCTGATATGAATAA
ATTGCAGTTTCATTTGATGCTCGATGAGTTTTTCTAATCAGAATTGGTTAATTGGTTGTAACACTGGCAG
AGCATTACGCTGACTTGACGGGACGGCGCAAGCTCATGACCAAAATCCCTTAACGTGAGTTACGCGTCGT
TCCACTGAGCGTCAGACCCCGTAGAAAAGATCAAAGGATCTTCTTGAGATCCTTTTTTTCTGCGCGTAAT
CTGCTGCTTGCAAACAAAAAAACCACCGCTACCAGCGGTGGTTTGTTTGCCGGATCAAGAGCTACCAACT
CTTTTTCCGAAGGTAACTGGCTTCAGCAGAGCGCAGATACCAAATACTGTTCTTCTAGTGTAGCCGTAGT
TAGGCCACCACTTCAAGAACTCTGTAGCACCGCCTACATACCTCGCTCTGCTAATCCTGTTACCAGTGGC
TGCTGCCAGTGGCGATAAGTCGTGTCTTACCGGGTTGGACTCAAGACGATAGTTACCGGATAAGGCGCAG
CGGTCGGGCTGAACGGGGGGTTCGTGCACACAGCCCAGCTTGGAGCGAACGACCTACACCGAACTGAGAT
ACCTACAGCGTGAGCTATGAGAAAGCGCCACGCTTCCCGAAGGGAGAAAGGCGGACAGGTATCCGGTAAG
CGGCAGGGTCGGAACAGGAGAGCGCACGAGGGAGCTTCCAGGGGGAAACGCCTGGTATCTTTATAGTCCT
GTCGGGTTTCGCCACCTCTGACTTGAGCGTCGATTTTTGTGATGCTCGTCAGGGGGGCGGAGCCTATGGA
AAAACGCCAGCAACGCGGCCTTTTTACGGTTCCTGGCCTTTTGCTGGCCTTTTGCTCACATGTTCTTTCC
TGCGTTATCCCCTGATTCTGTGGATAACCGTATTACCGCCTTTGAGTGAGCTGATACCGCTCGCCGCAGC
CGAACGACCGAGCGCAGCGAGTCAGTGAGCGAGGAAGCGGAAGAGCGCCCAATACGCAAACCGCCTCTCC
CCGCGCGTTGGCCGATTCATTAATGCAGCTGGCACGACAGGTTTCCCGACTGGAAAGCGGGCAGTGAGCG
CAACGCAATTAATACGCGTACCGCTAGCCAGGAAGAGTTTGTAGAAACGCAAAAAGGCCATCCGTCAGGA
TGGCCTTCTGCTTAGTTTGATGCCTGGCAGTTTATGGCGGGCGTCCTGCCCGCCACCCTCCGGGCCGTTG
CTTCACAACGTTCAAATCCGCTCCCGGCGGATTTGTCCTACTCAGGAGAGCGTTCACCGACAAACAACAG
ATAAAACGAAAGGCCCAGTCTTCCGACTGAGCCTTTCGTTTTATTTGATGCCTGGCAGTTCCCTACTCTC
GCGTTAACGCTAGCATGGATGTTTTCCCAGTCACGACGTTGTAAAACGACGGCCAGTCTTAAGCTCGGGC
CCCAAATAATGATTTTATTTTGACTGATAGTGACCTGTTCGTTGCAACAAATTGATGAGCAATGCTTTTT
TATAATGCCAACTTTGTACAAAAAAGCAGGCTCCGCGGCCGCCCCCTTCACCATGGTGAGCAAGGGCGAG
GAGCTGTTCACCGGGGTGGTGCCCATCCTGGTCGAGCTGGACGGCGACGTAAACGGCCACAAGTTCAGCG
TGTCCGGCGAGGGCG
